>Addgene plasmid #169015 | pGEX6P1 p37 | addgene full sequence | sequence record 335925 | Addgene NGS Result
TTGACAATTAATCATCGGCTCGTATAATGTGTGGAATTGTGAGCGGATAACAATTTCACACAGGAAACAG
TATTCATGTCCCCTATACTAGGTTATTGGAAAATTAAGGGCCTTGTGCAACCCACTCGACTTCTTTTGGA
ATATCTTGAAGAAAAATATGAAGAGCATTTGTATGAGCGCGATGAAGGTGATAAATGGCGAAACAAAAAG
TTTGAATTGGGTTTGGAGTTTCCCAATCTTCCTTATTATATTGATGGTGATGTTAAATTAACACAGTCTA
TGGCCATCATACGTTATATAGCTGACAAGCACAACATGTTGGGTGGTTGTCCAAAAGAGCGTGCAGAGAT
TTCAATGCTTGAAGGAGCGGTTTTGGATATTAGATACGGTGTTTCGAGAATTGCATATAGTAAAGACTTT
GAAACTCTCAAAGTTGATTTTCTTAGCAAGCTACCTGAAATGCTGAAAATGTTCGAAGATCGTTTATGTC
ATAAAACATATTTAAATGGTGATCATGTAACCCATCCTGACTTCATGTTGTATGACGCTCTTGATGTTGT
TTTATACATGGACCCAATGTGCCTGGATGCGTTCCCAAAATTAGTTTGTTTTAAAAAACGTATTGAAGCT
ATCCCACAAATTGATAAGTACTTGAAATCCAGCAAGTATATAGCATGGCCTTTGCAGGGCTGGCAAGCCA
CGTTTGGTGGTGGCGACCATCCTCCAAAATCGGATCTGGAAGTTCTGTTCCAGGGGCCCCTGGGATCCAT
GGCGGAGGGCGGCGGTCCAGAACCTGGTGAACAAGAGCGCCGTAGCTCTGGCCCGCGCCCGCCAAGCGCC
CGTGATCTGCAATTGGCACTGGCGGAGCTGTACGAGGATGAGGTGAAATGCAAAAGCTCCAAAAGCAACC
GCCCTAAGGCGACGGTATTTAAGTCTCCTCGCACGCCGCCGCAACGTTTCTATAGCAGCGAGCACGAGTA
TAGCGGCCTTAACATCGTCCGTCCGTCTACCGGCAAAATCGTTAATGAACTGTTCAAAGAAGCTCGCGAA
CACGGTGCAGTTCCACTGAACGAAGCAACGCGTGCGTCTGGCGATGACAAAAGCAAGAGCTTTACCGGTG
GCGGTTACCGTTTGGGCAGCAGCTTTTGTAAACGTTCCGAATATATTTATGGTGAGAACCAGCTTCAGGA
CGTTCAGATCCTTCTTAAACTTTGGAGCAACGGCTTTAGCTTGGATGATGGCGAACTTCGCCCTTATAAC
GAGCCGACGAACGCTCAATTCCTGGAATCCGTCAAACGCGGTGAGATCCCACTTGAACTGCAACGCCTGG
TTCACGGCGGCCAGGTAAATCTTGACATGGAAGACCACCAGGATCAAGAGTACATCAAGCCGCGCCTGCG
CTTTAAGGCCTTTAGCGGCGAGGGTCAGAAGCTGGGCTCCCTGACGCCTGAAATCGTGAGCACCCCTAGC
AGCCCGGAAGAGGAAGATAAGTCCATTTTGAATGCGGTAGTCTTGATTGATGATAGCGTCCCGACCACCA
AGATTCAAATCCGTCTGGCGGATGGCAGCCGTCTTATTCAACGTTTTAACAGCACCCATCGTATCCTGGA
TGTCCGCAATTTCATCGTCCAAAGCCGCCCGGAATTTGCTGCCCTGGACTTTATTCTTGTCACCTCTTTC
CCGAATAAAGAACTTACCGATGAGAGCCTGACCCTTCTGGAAGCCGATATTTTGAATACTGTGCTGCTGC
AACAACTGAAATAAGAATTCCCGGGTCGACTCGAGCGGCCGCATCGTGACTGACTGACGATCTGCCTCGC
GCGTTTCGGTGATGACGGTGAAAACCTCTGACACATGCAGCTCCCGGAGACGGTCACAGCTTGTCTGTAA
GCGGATGCCGGGAGCAGACAAGCCCGTCAGGGCGCGTCAGCGGGTGTTGGCGGGTGTCGGGGCGCAGCCA
TGACCCAGTCACGTAGCGATAGCGGAGTGTATAATTCTTGAAGACGAAAGGGCCTCGTGATACGCCTATT
TTTATAGGTTAATGTCATGATAATAATGGTTTCTTAGACGTCAGGTGGCACTTTTCGGGGAAATGTGCGC
GGAACCCCTATTTGTTTATTTTTCTAAATACATTCAAATATGTATCCGCTCATGAGACAATAACCCTGAT
AAATGCTTCAATAATATTGAAAAAGGAAGAGTATGAGTATTCAACATTTCCGTGTCGCCCTTATTCCCTT
TTTTGCGGCATTTTGCCTTCCTGTTTTTGCTCACCCAGAAACGCTGGTGAAAGTAAAAGATGCTGAAGAT
CAGTTGGGTGCACGAGTGGGTTACATCGAACTGGATCTCAACAGCGGTAAGATCCTTGAGAGTTTTCGCC
CCGAAGAACGTTTTCCAATGATGAGCACTTTTAAAGTTCTGCTATGTGGCGCGGTATTATCCCGTGTTGA
CGCCGGGCAAGAGCAACTCGGTCGCCGCATACACTATTCTCAGAATGACTTGGTTGAGTACTCACCAGTC
ACAGAAAAGCATCTTACGGATGGCATGACAGTAAGAGAATTATGCAGTGCTGCCATAACCATGAGTGATA
ACACTGCGGCCAACTTACTTCTGACAACGATCGGAGGACCGAAGGAGCTAACCGCTTTTTTGCACAACAT
GGGGGATCATGTAACTCGCCTTGATCGTTGGGAACCGGAGCTGAATGAAGCCATACCAAACGACGAGCGT
GACACCACGATGCCTGCAGCAATGGCAACAACGTTGCGCAAACTATTAACTGGCGAACTACTTACTCTAG
CTTCCCGGCAACAATTAATAGACTGGATGGAGGCGGATAAAGTTGCAGGACCACTTCTGCGCTCGGCCCT
TCCGGCTGGCTGGTTTATTGCTGATAAATCTGGAGCCGGTGAGCGTGGGTCTCGCGGTATCATTGCAGCA
CTGGGGCCAGATGGTAAGCCCTCCCGTATCGTAGTTATCTACACGACGGGGAGTCAGGCAACTATGGATG
AACGAAATAGACAGATCGCTGAGATAGGTGCCTCACTGATTAAGCATTGGTAACTGTCAGACCAAGTTTA
CTCATATATACTTTAGATTGATTTAAAACTTCATTTTTAATTTAAAAGGATCTAGGTGAAGATCCTTTTT
GATAATCTCATGACCAAAATCCCTTAACGTGAGTTTTCGTTCCACTGAGCGTCAGACCCCGTAGAAAAGA
TCAAAGGATCTTCTTGAGATCCTTTTTTTCTGCGCGTAATCTGCTGCTTGCAAACAAAAAAACCACCGCT
ACCAGCGGTGGTTTGTTTGCCGGATCAAGAGCTACCAACTCTTTTTCCGAAGGTAACTGGCTTCAGCAGA
GCGCAGATACCAAATACTGTCCTTCTAGTGTAGCCGTAGTTAGGCCACCACTTCAAGAACTCTGTAGCAC
CGCCTACATACCTCGCTCTGCTAATCCTGTTACCAGTGGCTGCTGCCAGTGGCGATAAGTCGTGTCTTAC
CGGGTTGGACTCAAGACGATAGTTACCGGATAAGGCGCAGCGGTCGGGCTGAACGGGGGGTTCGTGCACA
CAGCCCAGCTTGGAGCGAACGACCTACACCGAACTGAGATACCTACAGCGTGAGCTATGAGAAAGCGCCA
CGCTTCCCGAAGGGAGAAAGGCGGACAGGTATCCGGTAAGCGGCAGGGTCGGAACAGGAGAGCGCACGAG
GGAGCTTCCAGGGGGAAACGCCTGGTATCTTTATAGTCCTGTCGGGTTTCGCCACCTCTGACTTGAGCGT
CGATTTTTGTGATGCTCGTCAGGGGGGCGGAGCCTATGGAAAAACGCCAGCAACGCGGCCTTTTTACGGT
TCCTGGCCTTTTGCTGGCCTTTTGCTCACATGTTCTTTCCTGCGTTATCCCCTGATTCTGTGGATAACCG
TATTACCGCCTTTGAGTGAGCTGATACCGCTCGCCGCAGCCGAACGACCGAGCGCAGCGAGTCAGTGAGC
GAGGAAGCGGAAGAGCGCCTGATGCGGTATTTTCTCCTTACGCATCTGTGCGGTATTTCACACCGCATAA
ATTCCGACACCATCGAATGGCGCAAAACCTTTCGCGGTATGGCATGATAGCGCCCGGAAGAGAGTCAATT
CAGGGTGGTGAATGTGAAACCAGTAACGTTATACGATGTCGCAGAGTATGCCGGTGTCTCTTATCAGACC
GTTTCCCGCGTGGTGAACCAGGCCAGCCACGTTTCTGCGAAAACGCGGGAAAAAGTGGAAGCGGCGATGG
CGGAGCTGAATTACATTCCCAACCGCGTGGCACAACAACTGGCGGGCAAACAGTCGTTGCTGATTGGCGT
TGCCACCTCCAGTCTGGCCCTGCACGCGCCGTCGCAAATTGTCGCGGCGATTAAATCTCGCGCCGATCAA
CTGGGTGCCAGCGTGGTGGTGTCGATGGTAGAACGAAGCGGCGTCGAAGCCTGTAAAGCGGCGGTGCACA
ATCTTCTCGCGCAACGCGTCAGTGGGCTGATCATTAACTATCCGCTGGATGACCAGGATGCCATTGCTGT
GGAAGCTGCCTGCACTAATGTTCCGGCGTTATTTCTTGATGTCTCTGACCAGACACCCATCAACAGTATT
ATTTTCTCCCATGAAGACGGTACGCGACTGGGCGTGGAGCATCTGGTCGCATTGGGTCACCAGCAAATCG
CGCTGTTAGCGGGCCCATTAAGTTCTGTCTCGGCGCGTCTGCGTCTGGCTGGCTGGCATAAATATCTCAC
TCGCAATCAAATTCAGCCGATAGCGGAACGGGAAGGCGACTGGAGTGCCATGTCCGGTTTTCAACAAACC
ATGCAAATGCTGAATGAGGGCATCGTTCCCACTGCGATGCTGGTTGCCAACGATCAGATGGCGCTGGGCG
CAATGCGCGCCATTACCGAGTCCGGGCTGCGCGTTGGTGCGGATATCTCGGTAGTGGGATACGACGATAC
CGAAGACAGCTCATGTTATATCCCGCCGTTAACCACCATCAAACAGGATTTTCGCCTGCTGGGGCAAACC
AGCGTGGACCGCTTGCTGCAACTCTCTCAGGGCCAGGCGGTGAAGGGCAATCAGCTGTTGCCCGTCTCAC
TGGTGAAAAGAAAAACCACGCTAGCGCCCAATACGCAAACCGCCTCTCCCCGCGCGTTGGCCGATTCATT
AATGCAGCTGGCACGACAGGTTTCCCGACTGGAAAGCGGGCAGTGAGCGCAACGCAATTAATGTAAGTTA
GCTCACTCATTAGGCACCCCAGGCTTTACACTTTATGCTTCCGGCTCGTATGTTGTGTGGAATTGTGAGC
GGATAACAATTTCACACAGGAAACAGCTATGACCATGATTACGGATTCACTGGCCGTCGTTTTACAACGT
CGTGACTGGGAAAACCCTGGCGTTACCCAACTTAATCGCCTTGCAGCACATCCCCCTTTCGCCAGCTGGC
GTAATAGCGAAGAGGCCCGCACCGATCGCCCTTCCCAACAGTTGCGCAGCCTGAATGGCGAATGGCGCTT
TGCCTGGTTTCCGGCACCAGAAGCGGTGCCGGAAAGCTGGCTGGAGTGCGATCTTCCTGAGGCCGATACT
GTCGTCGTCCCCTCAAACTGGCAGATGCACGGTTACGATGCGCCCATCTACACCAACGTGACCTATCCCA
TTACGGTCAATCCGCCGTTTGTTCCCACGGAGAATCCGACGGGTTGTTACTCGCTCACATTTAATGTTGA
TGAAAGCTGGCTACAGGAAGGCCAGACGCGAATTATTTTTGATGGCGTTGGAATTAGCTTATCGACTGCA
CGGTGCACCAATGCTTCTGGCGTCAGGCAGCCATCGGAAGCTGTGGTATGGCTGTGCAGGTCGTAAATCA
CTGCATAATTCGTGTCGCTCAAGGCGCACTCCCGTTCTGGATAATGTTTTTTGCGCCGACATCATAACGG
TTCTGGCAAATATTCTGAAATGAGCTG
Features (pLannotate 1.2.2; 17 found; start..end, strand, type, name):
      1..29      +  promoter       tac promoter: strong E. coli promoter; hybrid between the trp and lac UV5 promoters
     37..53      +  protein_bind   lac operator: The lac repressor binds to the lac operator to inhibit transcription in E. coli. This inhibition can be relieved by adding lactose or isopropyl-β-D-thiogalactopyranoside (IPTG). lac repressor encoded by lacI
     76..729     +  CDS            GST26_SCHJA: Experimental evidence at protein level: Swiss-Prot protein existence level 1. GST isoenzymes appear to play a central role in the parasite detoxification system. Other functions are also suspected including a role in increasing the solubility of haematin in the parasite gut. From Schistosoma japonicum (Blood fluke).
    769..1761    +  CDS            UBXN2B: UBX2B_HUMAN - Experimental evidence at protein level: Swiss-Prot protein existence level 1. Adapter protein required for Golgi and endoplasmic reticulum biogenesis (PubMed:17141156). Involved in Golgi and endoplasmic reticulum maintenance during interphase and in their reassembly at the end of mitosis (PubMed:17141156). The complex formed with VCP has membrane fusion activity; membrane fusion activity requires USO1-GOLGA2 tethering and BET1L (PubMed:17141156). VCPIP1 is also required, but not its deubiquitinating activity (PubMed:17141156). Together with NSFL1C/p47, regulates the centrosomal l
   1812..1851    +  CDS            rop (fragment): Rop protein, which maintains plasmids at low copy number; rop
   1953..1993    +  misc_feature   bom (fragment): basis of mobility region from pBR322
   2098..2202    +  promoter       AmpR promoter: bla
   2203..3063    +  CDS            AmpR: β-lactamase; bla; confers resistance to ampicillin, carbenicillin, and related antibiotics
   3234..3822    +  rep_origin     ori: high-copy-number ColE1/pMB1/pBR322/pUC origin of replication
   4008..4059    -  misc_feature   bom (fragment): basis of mobility region from pBR322
   4066..4143    +  promoter       lacI promoter: lacI
   4144..5226    +  CDS            lacI: lac repressor; lacI; The lac repressor binds to the lac operator to inhibit transcription in E. coli. This inhibition can be relieved by adding lactose or isopropyl-β-D-thiogalactopyranoside (IPTG).
   5239..5260    +  protein_bind   CAP binding site: CAP binding activates transcription in the presence of cAMP. E. coli catabolite activator protein
   5275..5305    +  promoter       lac promoter: promoter for the E. coli lac operon
   5313..5329    +  protein_bind   lac operator: The lac repressor binds to the lac operator to inhibit transcription in E. coli. This inhibition can be relieved by adding lactose or isopropyl-β-D-thiogalactopyranoside (IPTG). lac repressor encoded by lacI
   5349..5522    +  CDS            lacZα: LacZα fragment of β-galactosidase; lacZ fragment
   5786..5902    -  CDS            yciV (fragment): RNAAM_ECOLI - Also known as trpH From Escherichia coli (strain K12).
