[The description below was written by a language model from this plasmid's Addgene catalogue record and pLannotate feature annotations shown in this document.]
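Description:
pGEX6P1 p37 is a bacterial expression plasmid built on the pGEX6P-1 backbone for producing human p37 (UBXN2B) as an N-terminal glutathione S-transferase fusion in E. coli. The total size is 5,977 bp, of which the insert accounts for 996 bp. It is propagated as a high-copy plasmid through a ColE1/pMB1-type origin and selected with ampicillin via the bla (β-lactamase) gene and its own promoter. Short fragments of rop and the pBR322 bom region, a lac promoter/lacZα segment and a small yciV fragment also appear in the annotation; these look like backbone remnants rather than functional parts of the expression cassette.

Expression is driven by the tac promoter, a strong trp/lac hybrid, followed by a lac operator. The plasmid carries its own lacI gene with its promoter, so the lac repressor keeps transcription off until it is relieved by IPTG. Downstream lies the Schistosoma japonicum GST coding sequence, followed after a short linker by the p37 open reading frame, which was inserted between BamHI and EcoRI sites that both remain intact. The p37 sequence was codon optimized for E. coli. The linker between GST and the insert is not annotated in the feature table, although pGEX-6P vectors normally encode a PreScission protease cleavage site there for tag removal.

p37 is a SEP-domain adapter of the AAA ATPase p97/VCP. The GST fusion suits glutathione-affinity purification of recombinant p37 and pull-down or in vitro binding experiments. This is consistent with the associated work on p97-mediated disassembly of protein phosphatase-1 complexes.
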