Addgene plasmid #169015: pGEX6P1 p37
Purpose: Expresses GST-p37 (human, codon optimized for expression in bacteria)
Depositing lab: Hemmo Meyer. Depositing organization: Universitaet Duisburg-Essen. Publication: Protein Phosphatase-1 Complex Disassembly by p97 is Initiated through Multivalent Recognition of Catalytic and Regulatory Subunits by the p97 SEP-domain Adapters. Kracht M, van den Boom J, Seiler J, Kroning A, Kaschani F, Kaiser M, Meyer H. J Mol Biol. 2020 Nov 20;432(23):6061-6074. doi: 10.1016/j.jmb.2020.10.001. Epub 2020 Oct 12. PubMed 33058883.
Backbone
  Vector backbone: pGEX6P-1
  Backbone size w/o insert (bp): 4981
  Total vector size (bp): 5977
  Vector type: Bacterial Expression
Growth in bacteria
  Bacterial resistance: Ampicillin, 100 μg/mL
  Growth temperature: 37°C
  Growth strain: DH5alpha
  Copy number: High Copy
Gene/Insert
  Gene/Insert name: p37 (alt name: UBXN2B)
  Species: H. sapiens (human)
  Insert size (bp): 996
  Mutation: sequence was codon optimized for expression in E.coli
  GenBank ID: NP_001071087.1
  Entrez Gene: UBXN2B (a.k.a. p37)
  Promoter: tac
  Tag / fusion protein: GST (N terminal on backbone)
  Cloning method: Restriction Enzyme; 5′ cloning site BamHI (not destroyed); 3′ cloning site EcoRI (not destroyed)
  Sequencing primers: 5′ ATA GCA TGG CCT TTG CAG G; 3′ GAG CTG CAT GTG TCA GAG G
Terms and licenses: Academic/Nonprofit Terms; Industry Terms: Not Available to Industry
How to cite: pGEX6P1 p37 was a gift from Hemmo Meyer (Addgene plasmid # 169015 ; http://n2t.net/addgene:169015 ; RRID:Addgene_169015)
